Addgene plasmid #17772: CJ39 (miR-1003 seed mutant perfect site)
Depositing lab: David Bartel. Depositing organization: Whitehead Institute for Biomedical Research. Publication: Intronic microRNA precursors that bypass Drosha processing. Ruby JG, Jan CH, Bartel DP. Nature. 2007 Jul 5. 448(7149):83-6. 10.1038/nature05983 PubMed 17589500.
Backbone
  Vector backbone: pMT-puro
  Backbone manufacturer: David Sabatini Lab
  Vector type: Insect Expression, Luciferase ; Drosophila metallothionein gene promoter drives expression
  Selectable markers: Puromycin
Growth in bacteria
  Bacterial resistance: Ampicillin, 100 μg/mL
  Growth temperature: 37°C
  Growth strain: DH5alpha
  Copy number: Unknown
Gene/Insert
  Gene/Insert name: miR-1003 seed mutant perfect site
  Species: D. melanogaster (fly)
  Mutation: seed mutant
  Tag / fusion protein: renilla luciferase (N terminal on insert)
  Cloning method: Restriction Enzyme
  Sequencing primers: 5′ MT forward
Terms and licenses: Academic/Nonprofit Terms; Industry Terms: Not Available to Industry
Depositor comments: Luciferase-reporter inserts were made by annealing oligonucleotides with their reverse complements, leaving overhangs for the indicated restriction sites (lower case): miR-1003-psm (gagctcCTGTGAATATGTAAAAGAGTGAactagt). Annealed oligos were ligated into SacI/SpeI-cleaved pIS2. These plasmids were linearized with HindIII, polished with Klenow enzyme to create blunt ends, and digested with NotI to excise the Renilla luciferase gene with the modified UTR from the remainder of pIS2. The gel-purified Renilla gene fragment was then ligated into pMT-puro between EcoRV and NotI sites for copper-induced expression in S2 cells.
How to cite: CJ39 (miR-1003 seed mutant perfect site) was a gift from David Bartel (Addgene plasmid # 17772 ; http://n2t.net/addgene:17772 ; RRID:Addgene_17772)
