[The description below was written by a language model from this plasmid's Addgene catalogue record.]
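Description:
CJ39 (miR-1003 seed mutant perfect site) is an insect-cell luciferase reporter plasmid built on the pMT-puro backbone. It is propagated in E. coli under ampicillin selection and carries a puromycin marker for selecting transfected Drosophila cells; the record lists the copy number as unknown and gives no feature table, so the origin of replication and other backbone elements are not described. Expression is driven by the Drosophila metallothionein gene promoter, which is induced by copper, and the construct is intended for use in S2 cells.

The payload is a Renilla luciferase coding sequence followed by a modified 3′ UTR. That UTR contains a short synthetic site derived from a perfectly complementary target for the D. melanogaster microRNA miR-1003, but with mutations in the region that pairs with the miRNA seed. According to the depositor's notes, the site was made from annealed oligonucleotides and ligated into the UTR of an intermediate Renilla reporter plasmid (pIS2). The entire luciferase-plus-UTR fragment was then excised and moved into pMT-puro by restriction cloning.

Because seed pairing is central to microRNA target recognition, disrupting it should make the reporter insensitive to miR-1003. The construct therefore most likely serves as the negative control alongside a matching reporter with the intact perfect site, so that a difference in Renilla signal can be attributed to miR-1003 activity. It was deposited with a study of intronic microRNA precursors that bypass Drosha processing, where such reporters would test whether these precursors yield functional, silencing-competent microRNAs.
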