>Addgene plasmid #17772 | CJ39 (miR-1003 seed mutant perfect site) | addgene partial sequence | sequence record 23704 | 17772 with Rluc-F
AGTTTCTATCTGAATTTGTCAAGTAAAAGGTCTTCATTTTTCGCAAGAAGATGCACCTGATGAAATGGGA
AAATATATCAAATCGTTCGTTGAGCGAGTTCTCAAAAATGAACAATAATTCTAGGAGCTCCTGTGAATAT
GTAAAAGAGTGAACTAGTTGTTCTAGAGCGGCCGCTCGAGTCTAGAGGGCCCTTCGAAGGTAAGCCTATC
CCTAACCCTCTCCTCGGTCTCGATTCTACGCGTACCGGTCATCATCACCATCACCATTGAGTTTAAACCC
GCTGATCAGCCTCGACTGTGCCTTCTAAGATCCAGACATGATAAGATACATTGATGAGTTTGGACAAACC
ACAACTAGAATGCAGTGAAAAAAATGCTTTATTTGTGAAATTTGTGATGCTATTGCTTTATTTGTAACCA
TTATAAGCTGCAATAAACAAGTTCTAGAGTCGGTGGGCCTCGGGGGCGGGTGCGGGGTCGGCGGGGCCGC
CCCGGGTGGCTTCGGTCGGAGCCATGGGGTCGTGCGCTCCTTTCGGTCGGGCGCTGCGGGTCGTGGGGCG
GGCGTCAGGCACCGGGCTTGCGGGTCATGCACCAGGTGCGCGGTCCTTCGGGCACCTCGACGTCGGCGGT
GACGGTGAAGCCGAGCCGCTCGTAGAAGGGGAGGTTGCGGGGCGCGGAGGTCTCCAGGAAGGCGGGCACC
CCGGCGCGCTCGGCCGCCTCCACTCCGGGGAGCACGACGGCGCTGCCCAGACCCTTGCCCTGGTGGTCGG
GCGAGACGCCGACGGTGGCCAGGAACCACGCGGGCTCCTTGGGCCGGTGCGGCGCCAGGAGGCCTTCCAT
CTGTTGCTGCGCGGCCAGCCGGGAAACCGCTCAACTCGGCAGCCGGCGACCGCACACGCCNTCA
